Addgene plasmid #127432: pActinin-miRFP670nano
Purpose: Alpha actinin labeling with near-infrared fluorescent protein
Depositing lab: Vladislav Verkhusha. Publication: Smallest near-infrared fluorescent protein evolved from cyanobacteriochrome as versatile tag for spectral multiplexing. Oliinyk OS, Shemetov AA, Pletnev S, Shcherbakova DM, Verkhusha VV. Nat Commun. 2019 Jan 17;10(1):279. doi: 10.1038/s41467-018-08050-8. PubMed 30655515.
Backbone
  Vector backbone: pN1
  Backbone manufacturer: Clontech
  Vector type: Mammalian Expression
  Selectable markers: Neomycin (select with G418)
Growth in bacteria
  Bacterial resistance: Kanamycin, 50 μg/mL
  Growth temperature: 37°C
  Growth strain: DH5alpha
  Copy number: High Copy
Gene/Insert
  Gene/Insert name: Alpha-actinin-miRFP670nano
  Species: H. sapiens (human), Synthetic
  Insert size (bp): 3147
  Promoter: CMV
  Tag / fusion protein: miRFP670nano (C terminal on insert)
  Cloning method: Unknown
  Sequencing primers: 5′ CMV Forward; 3′ SV40pA-R
Terms and licenses: Academic/Nonprofit Terms; Industry Terms: Not Available to Industry
How to cite: pActinin-miRFP670nano was a gift from Vladislav Verkhusha (Addgene plasmid # 127432 ; http://n2t.net/addgene:127432 ; RRID:Addgene_127432)
