[The description below was written by a language model from this plasmid's Addgene catalogue record and pLannotate feature annotations shown in this document.]
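Description:
pActinin-miRFP670nano is a mammalian expression plasmid of about 7.1 kb built on the Clontech pN1 backbone, designed to label alpha-actinin with a near-infrared fluorescent protein. It is maintained in E. coli at high copy through a ColE1/pUC-type origin and also carries an f1 phage origin. A single NeoR/KanR gene (Tn5 aminoglycoside phosphotransferase) serves both hosts. A bacterial bla-type promoter drives it for kanamycin selection in bacteria, and the adjacent SV40 enhancer/early promoter drives it in mammalian cells for G418 selection of stable lines, with the HSV TK polyadenylation signal terminating the cassette. The short annotated fragments of ble, bGH poly(A) and SV40 large T antigen are most likely backbone remnants or partial sequence matches rather than functional elements.

The payload is a roughly 3.1 kb fusion open reading frame under the human cytomegalovirus immediate early enhancer and promoter, ending at the SV40 poly(A) signal. Human ACTN1, an F-actin cross-linking and bundling protein that anchors actin to intracellular structures, sits upstream. It is joined through a short stretch of residual multiple cloning site to miRFP670nano at its C terminus. miRFP670nano is a small, constitutively fluorescent near-infrared protein derived from a Nostoc punctiforme cyanobacteriochrome, and it needs biliverdin as a chromophore cofactor.

After transfection, the fusion should report the localisation of alpha-actinin at actin-associated structures in the near-infrared channel. This leaves visible wavelengths free for other probes, consistent with the tag's description as a tool for spectral multiplexing. The cloning method used to assemble the fusion is not recorded.
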