Features (pLannotate 1.2.2; 16 found; start..end, strand, type, name):
     72..375     +  enhancer       CMV enhancer: human cytomegalovirus immediate early enhancer
    376..579     +  promoter       CMV promoter: human cytomegalovirus (CMV) immediate early promoter
    602..640     +  misc_feature   MCS (fragment): multiple cloning site
    648..3323    +  CDS            ACTN1: ACTN1_HUMAN - Experimental evidence at protein level: Swiss-Prot protein existence level 1. F-actin cross-linking protein which is thought to anchor actin to a variety of intracellular structures. This is a bundling protein. From Homo sapiens (Human).
   3321..3352    +  misc_feature   MCS (fragment): multiple cloning site
   3354..3794    +  CDS            miRFP670nano: miRFP670nano is a basic (constitutively fluorescent) near ir fluorescent protein published in 2019, derived from Nostoc punctiforme. It has very low acid sensitivity. It requires the cofactor biliverdin for fluorescence.
   3841..3924    +  CDS            large T antigen (fragment): large T antigen from SV40 (simian virus 40)
   3947..4068    +  polyA_signal   SV40 poly(A) signal: SV40 polyadenylation signal
   4102..4530    -  rep_origin     f1 ori (sequence partly withheld): f1 bacteriophage origin of replication; arrow indicates direction of (+) strand synthesis
   4557..4661    +  promoter       AmpR promoter: bla
   4663..5020    +  promoter       SV40 promoter: SV40 enhancer and early promoter
   5055..5849    +  CDS            NeoR/KanR: aminoglycoside phosphotransferase from Tn5; aph(3')-II (or nptII); confers resistance to neomycin, kanamycin, and G418 (Geneticin®)
   5870..6022    +  CDS            ble (fragment): BLE_KLEPN - Experimental evidence at protein level: Swiss-Prot protein existence level 1. Binding protein with a strong affinity to the bleomycin family of antibiotics. Binds to CL990; an antimitotic-antibiotic compound. From Klebsiella pneumoniae.
   6081..6128    +  polyA_signal   HSV TK poly(A) signal: herpes simplex virus thymidine kinase polyadenylation signal (Cole and Stacy, 1985)
   6219..6235    -  polyA_signal   bGH poly(A) signal (fragment): bovine growth hormone polyadenylation signal
   6457..7045    +  rep_origin     ori: high-copy-number ColE1/pMB1/pBR322/pUC origin of replication
>Addgene plasmid #127432 | pActinin-miRFP670nano | addgene full sequence | sequence record 250323 | Addgene NGS Result
CCGCCATGCATTAGTTATTAATAGTAATCAATTACGGGGTCATTAGTTCATAGCCCATATATGGAGTTCC
GCGTTACATAACTTACGGTAAATGGCCCGCCTGGCTGACCGCCCAACGACCCCCGCCCATTGACGTCAAT
AATGACGTATGTTCCCATAGTAACGCCAATAGGGACTTTCCATTGACGTCAATGGGTGGAGTATTTACGG
TAAACTGCCCACTTGGCAGTACATCAAGTGTATCATATGCCAAGTACGCCCCCTATTGACGTCAATGACG
GTAAATGGCCCGCCTGGCATTATGCCCAGTACATGACCTTATGGGACTTTCCTACTTGGCAGTACATCTA
CGTATTAGTCATCGCTATTACCATGGTGATGCGGTTTTGGCAGTACATCAATGGGCGTGGATAGCGGTTT
GACTCACGGGGATTTCCAAGTCTCCACCCCATTGACGTCAATGGGAGTTTGTTTTGGCACCAAAATCAAC
GGGACTTTCCAAAATGTCGTAACAACTCCGCCCCATTGACGCAAATGGGCGGTAGGCGTGTACGGTGGGA
GGTCTATATAAGCAGAGCTGGTTTAGTGAACCGTCAGATCCGCTAGCGCTACCGGACTCAGATCTCGAGC
TCAAGCTTCGCACCATCATGGACCATTATGATTCTCAGCAAACCAACGATTACATGCAGCCAGAAGAGGA
CTGGGACCGGGACCTGCTCCTGGACCCGGCCTGGGAGAAGCAGCAGAGAAAGACATTCACGGCATGGTGT
AACTCCCACCTCCGGAAGGCGGGGACACAGATCGAGAACATCGAAGAGGACTTCCGGGATGGCCTGAAGC
TCATGCTGCTGCTGGAGGTCATCTCAGGTGAACGCTTGGCCAAGCCAGAGCGAGGCAAGATGAGAGTGCA
CAAGATCTCCAACGTCAACAAGGCCCTGGATTTCATAGCCAGCAAAGGCGTCAAACTGGTGTCCATCGGA
GCCGAAGAAATCGTGGATGGGAATGTGAAGATGACCCTGGGCATGATCTGGACCATCATCCTGCGCTTTG
CCATCCAGGACATCTCCGTGGAAGAGACTTCAGCCAAGGAAGGGCTGCTCCTGTGGTGTCAGAGAAAGAC
AGCCCCTTACAAAAATGTCAACATCCAGAACTTCCACATAAGCTGGAAGGATGGCCTCGGCTTCTGTGCT
TTGATCCACCGACACCGGCCCGAGCTGATTGACTACGGGAAGCTGCGGAAGGATGATCCACTCACAAATC
TGAATACGGCTTTTGACGTGGCAGAGAAGTACCTGGACATCCCCAAGATGCTGGATGCCGAAGACATCGT
TGGAACTGCCCGACCGGATGAGAAAGCCATCATGACTTACGTGTCTAGCTTCTACCACGCCTTCTCTGGA
GCCCAGAAGGCGGAGACAGCAGCCAATCGCATCTGCAAGGTGTTGGCCGTCAACCAGGAGAACGAGCAGC
TTATGGAAGACTACGAGAAGCTGGCCAGTGATCTGTTGGAGTGGATCCGCCGCACAATCCCGTGGCTGGA
GAACCGGGTGCCCGAGAACACCATGCATGCCATGCAACAGAAGCTGGAGGACTTCCGGGACTACCGGCGC
CTGCACAAGCCGCCCAAGGTGCAGGAGAAGTGCCAGCTGGAGATCAACTTCAACACGCTGCAGACCAAGC
TGCGGCTCAGCAACCGGCCTGCCTTCATGCCCTCTGAGGGCAGGATGGTCTCGGACATCAACAATGCCTG
GGGCTGCCTGGAGCAGGTGGAGAAGGGCTATGAGGAGTGGTTGCTGAATGAGATCCGGAGGCTGGAGCGA
CTGGACCACCTGGCAGAGAAGTTCCGGCAGAAGGCCTCCATCCACGAGGCCTGGACTGACGGCAAAGAGG
CCATGCTGCGACAGAAGGACTATGAGACCGCCACCCTCTCGGAGATCAAGGCCTTGCTCAAGAAGCATGA
GGCCTTCGAGAGTGACCTGGCTGCCCACCAGGACCGTGTGGAGCAGATTGCCGCCATCGCACAGGAGCTC
AATGAGCTGGACTATTATGACTCACCCAGTGTCAACGCCCGTTGCCAAAAGATCTGTGACCAGTGGGACA
ATCTGGGGGCCCTAACTCAGAAGCGAAGGGAAGCTCTGGAGCGGACCGAGAAACTGCTGGAGACCATTGA
CCAGCTGTACTTGGAGTATGCCAAGCGGGCTGCACCCTTCAACAACTGGATGGAGGGGGCCATGGAGGAC
CTGCAGGACACCTTCATTGTGCACACCATTGAGGAGATCCAGGGACTGACCACAGCCCATGAGCAGTTCA
AGGCCACCCTCCCTGATGCCGACAAGGAGCGCCTGGCCATCCTGGGCATCCACAATGAGGTGTCCAAGAT
TGTCCAGACCTACCACGTCAATATGGCGGGCACCAACCCCTACACAACCATCACGCCTCAGGAGATCAAT
GGCAAATGGGACCACGTGCGGCAGCTGGTGCCTCGGAGGGACCAAGCTCTGACGGAGGAGCATGCCCGAC
AGCAGCACAATGAGAGGCTACGCAAGCAGTTTGGAGCCCAGGCCAATGTCATCGGGCCCTGGATCCAGAC
CAAGATGGAGGAGATCGGGAGGATCTCCATTGAGATGCATGGGACCCTGGAGGACCAGCTCAGCCACCTG
CGGCAGTATGAGAAGAGCATCGTCAACTACAAGCCAAAGATTGATCAGCTGGAGGGCGACCACCAGCTCA
TCCAGGAGGCGCTCATCTTCGACAACAAGCACACCAACTACACCATGGAGCACATCCGTGTGGGCTGGGA
GCAGCTGCTCACCACCATCGCCAGGACCATCAATGAGGTAGAGAACCAGATCCTGACCCGGGATGCCAAG
GGCATCAGCCAGGAGCAGATGAATGAGTTCCGGGCCTCCTTCAACCACTTTGACCGGGATCACTCCGGCA
CACTGGGTCCCGAGGAGTTCAAAGCCTGCCTCATCAGCTTGGGTTATGATATTGGCAACGACCCCCAGGG
AGAAGCAGAATTTGCCCGCATCATGAGCATTGTGGACCCCAACCGCCTGGGGGTAGTGACATTCCAGGCC
TTCATTGACTTCATGTCCCGCGAGACAGCCGACACAGATACAGCAGACCAAGTCATGGCTTCCTTCAAGA
TCCTGGCTGGGGACAAGAACTACATTACCATGGACGAGCTGCGCCGCGAGCTGCCACCCGACCAGGCTGA
GTACTGCATCGCGCGGATGGCCCCCTACACCGGCCCCGACTCCGTGCCAGGTGCTCTGGACTACATGTCC
TTCTCCACGGCGCTGTACGGCGAGAGTGACCTCAAGCTTCGAATTCTGCAGTCGACGGTACCCATGGCAA
ACCTGGACAAGATGCTGAATACCACAGTAACAGAGGTGCGGCAGTTCCTGCAGGTGGACAGAGTGTGCGT
GTTCCAGTTTGAGGAGGATTATAGCGGAGTGGTGGTGGTGGAGGCCGTGGACGATAGGTGGATCTCCATC
CTGAAGACCCAGGTGCGGGATAGATACTTCATGGAGACAAGGGGCGAGGAGTATTCTCACGGCCGCTACC
AGGCCATCGCCGACATCTACACCGCAAACCTGACAGAGTGCTACAGGGATCTGCTGACACAGTTTCAGGT
GAGAGCAATCCTGGCCGTGCCCATCCTGCAGGGCAAGAAGCTGTGGGGCCTGTTGGTGGCACACCAGCTG
GCGGCCCCTAGACAGTGGCAGACCTGGGAGATCGACTTTCTGAAGCAGCAGGCCGTGGTGGTGGGCATCG
CCATCCAGCAGAGCTAGCTGAATTCTGCAGATATCCAGCACAGTGGCGGCCGCGACTCTAGATCATAATC
AGCCATACCACATTTGTAGAGGTTTTACTTGCTTTAAAAAACCTCCCACACCTCCCCCTGAACCTGAAAC
ATAAAATGAATGCAATTGTTGTTGTTAACTTGTTTATTGCAGCTTATAATGGTTACAAATAAAGCAATAG
CATCACAAATTTCACAAATAAAGCATTTTTTTCACTGCATTCTAGTTGTGGTTTGTCCAAACTCATCAAT
GTATCTTAAGGCGTAAATTGTAAGCGTTAATATTTTGTTAAAATTCGCGTTAAATTTTTGTTAAATCAGC
TCATTTTTTAACCAATAGGCCGAAATCGGCAAAATCCCTTATAAATCAAAAGAATAGACCGAGATAGGGT
[37 nt withheld, positions 4201-4237]
AAAGAACGTGGACTCCAACGTCAAAGG
[49 nt withheld, positions 4265-4313]
T
[91 nt withheld, positions 4315-4405]
G
[124 nt withheld, positions 4407-4530]
CAGGTGGCACTTTTCGGGGAAATGTGCGCGGAACCCCTATTTGTTTATTTTTCTAAATACATTCAAATAT
GTATCCGCTCATGAGACAATAACCCTGATAAATGCTTCAATAATATTGAAAAAGGAAGAGTCCTGAGGCG
GAAAGAACCAGCTGTGGAATGTGTGTCAGTTAGGGTGTGGAAAGTCCCCAGGCTCCCCAGCAGGCAGAAG
TATGCAAAGCATGCATCTCAATTAGTCAGCAACCAGGTGTGGAAAGTCCCCAGGCTCCCCAGCAGGCAGA
AGTATGCAAAGCATGCATCTCAATTAGTCAGCAACCATAGTCCCGCCCCTAACTCCGCCCATCCCGCCCC
TAACTCCGCCCAGTTCCGCCCATTCTCCGCCCCATGGCTGACTAATTTTTTTTATTTATGCAGAGGCCGA
GGCCGCCTCGGCCTCTGAGCTATTCCAGAAGTAGTGAGGAGGCTTTTTTGGAGGCCTAGGCTTTTGCAAA
GATCGATCAAGAGACAGGATGAGGATCGTTTCGCATGATTGAACAAGATGGATTGCACGCAGGTTCTCCG
GCCGCTTGGGTGGAGAGGCTATTCGGCTATGACTGGGCACAACAGACAATCGGCTGCTCTGATGCCGCCG
TGTTCCGGCTGTCAGCGCAGGGGCGCCCGGTTCTTTTTGTCAAGACCGACCTGTCCGGTGCCCTGAATGA
ACTGCAAGACGAGGCAGCGCGGCTATCGTGGCTGGCCACGACGGGCGTTCCTTGCGCAGCTGTGCTCGAC
GTTGTCACTGAAGCGGGAAGGGACTGGCTGCTATTGGGCGAAGTGCCGGGGCAGGATCTCCTGTCATCTC
ACCTTGCTCCTGCCGAGAAAGTATCCATCATGGCTGATGCAATGCGGCGGCTGCATACGCTTGATCCGGC
TACCTGCCCATTCGACCACCAAGCGAAACATCGCATCGAGCGAGCACGTACTCGGATGGAAGCCGGTCTT
GTCGATCAGGATGATCTGGACGAAGAGCATCAGGGGCTCGCGCCAGCCGAACTGTTCGCCAGGCTCAAGG
CGAGCATGCCCGACGGCGAGGATCTCGTCGTGACCCATGGCGATGCCTGCTTGCCGAATATCATGGTGGA
AAATGGCCGCTTTTCTGGATTCATCGACTGTGGCCGGCTGGGTGTGGCGGACCGCTATCAGGACATAGCG
TTGGCTACCCGTGATATTGCTGAAGAGCTTGGCGGCGAATGGGCTGACCGCTTCCTCGTGCTTTACGGTA
TCGCCGCTCCCGATTCGCAGCGCATCGCCTTCTATCGCCTTCTTGACGAGTTCTTCTGAGCGGGACTCTG
GGGTTCGAAATGACCGACCAAGCGACGCCCAACCTGCCATCACGAGATTTCGATTCCACCGCCGCCTTCT
ATGAAAGGTTGGGCTTCGGAATCGTTTTCCGGGACGCCGGCTGGATGATCCTCCAGCGCGGGGATCTCAT
GCTGGAGTTCTTCGCCCACCCTAGGGGGAGGCTAACTGAAACACGGAAGGAGACAATACCGGAAGGAACC
CGCGCTATGACGGCAATAAAAAGACAGAATAAAACGCACGGTGTTGGGTCGTTTGTTCATAAACGCGGGG
TTCGGTCCCAGGGCTGGCACTCTGTCGATACCCCACCGAGACCCCATTGGGGCCAATACGCCCGCGTTTC
TTCCTTTTCCCCACCCCACCCCCCAAGTTCGGGTGAAGGCCCAGGGCTCGCAGCCAACGTCGGGGCGGCA
GGCCCTGCCATAGCCTCAGGTTACTCATATATACTTTAGATTGATTTAAAACTTCATTTTTAATTTAAAA
GGATCTAGGTGAAGATCCTTTTTGATAATCTCATGACCAAAATCCCTTAACGTGAGTTTTCGTTCCACTG
AGCGTCAGACCCCGTAGAAAAGATCAAAGGATCTTCTTGAGATCCTTTTTTTCTGCGCGTAATCTGCTGC
TTGCAAACAAAAAAACCACCGCTACCAGCGGTGGTTTGTTTGCCGGATCAAGAGCTACCAACTCTTTTTC
CGAAGGTAACTGGCTTCAGCAGAGCGCAGATACCAAATACTGTTCTTCTAGTGTAGCCGTAGTTAGGCCA
CCACTTCAAGAACTCTGTAGCACCGCCTACATACCTCGCTCTGCTAATCCTGTTACCAGTGGCTGCTGCC
AGTGGCGATAAGTCGTGTCTTACCGGGTTGGACTCAAGACGATAGTTACCGGATAAGGCGCAGCGGTCGG
GCTGAACGGGGGGTTCGTGCACACAGCCCAGCTTGGAGCGAACGACCTACACCGAACTGAGATACCTACA
GCGTGAGCTATGAGAAAGCGCCACGCTTCCCGAAGGGAGAAAGGCGGACAGGTATCCGGTAAGCGGCAGG
GTCGGAACAGGAGAGCGCACGAGGGAGCTTCCAGGGGGAAACGCCTGGTATCTTTATAGTCCTGTCGGGT
TTCGCCACCTCTGACTTGAGCGTCGATTTTTGTGATGCTCGTCAGGGGGGCGGAGCCTATGGAAAAACGC
CAGCAACGCGGCCTTTTTACGGTTCCTGGCCTTTTGCTGGCCTTTTGCTCACATGTTCTTTCCTGCGTTA
TCCCCTGATTCTGTGGATAACCGTATTA
